>Addgene plasmid #128151 | EpsilonCOP EGFP | addgene full sequence | sequence record 250037 | Addgene NGS Result
TAGTTATTAATAGTAATCAATTACGGGGTCATTAGTTCATAGCCCATATATGGAGTTCCGCGTTACATAA
CTTACGGTAAATGGCCCGCCTGGCTGACCGCCCAACGACCCCCGCCCATTGACGTCAATAATGACGTATG
TTCCCATAGTAACGCCAATAGGGACTTTCCATTGACGTCAATGGGTGGAGTATTTACGGTAAACTGCCCA
CTTGGCAGTACATCAAGTGTATCATATGCCAAGTACGCCCCCTATTGACGTCAATGACGGTAAATGGCCC
GCCTGGCATTATGCCCAGTACATGACCTTATGGGACTTTCCTACTTGGCAGTACATCTACGTATTAGTCA
TCGCTATTACCATGGTGATGCGGTTTTGGCAGTACATCAATGGGCGTGGATAGCGGTTTGACTCACGGGG
ATTTCCAAGTCTCCACCCCATTGACGTCAATGGGAGTTTGTTTTGGCACCAAAATCAACGGGACTTTCCA
AAATGTCGTAACAACTCCGCCCCATTGACGCAAATGGGCGGTAGGCGTGTACGGTGGGAGGTCTATATAA
GCAGAGCTGGTTTAGTGAACCGTCAGATCCGCTAGCGCTACCGGTCGCCACCATGGTGAGCAAGGGCGAG
GAGCTGTTCACCGGGGTGGTGCCCATCCTGGTCGAGCTGGACGGCGACGTAAACGGCCACAAGTTCAGCG
TGTCCGGCGAGGGCGAGGGCGATGCCACCTACGGCAAGCTGACCCTGAAGTTCATCTGCACCACCGGCAA
GCTGCCCGTGCCCTGGCCCACCCTCGTGACCACCCTGACCTACGGCGTGCAGTGCTTCAGCCGCTACCCC
GACCACATGAAGCAGCACGACTTCTTCAAGTCCGCCATGCCCGAAGGCTACGTCCAGGAGCGCACCATCT
TCTTCAAGGACGACGGCAACTACAAGACCCGCGCCGAGGTGAAGTTCGAGGGCGACACCCTGGTGAACCG
CATCGAGCTGAAGGGCATCGACTTCAAGGAGGACGGCAACATCCTGGGGCACAAGCTGGAGTACAACTAC
AACAGCCACAACGTCTATATCATGGCCGACAAGCAGAAGAACGGCATCAAGGTGAACTTCAAGATCCGCC
ACAACATCGAGGACGGCAGCGTGCAGCTCGCCGACCACTACCAGCAGAACACCCCCATCGGCGACGGCCC
CGTGCTGCTGCCCGACAACCACTACCTGAGCACCCAGTCCGCCCTGAGCAAAGACCCCAACGAGAAGCGC
GATCACATGGTCCTGCTGGAGTTCGTGACCGCCGCCGGGATCACTCTCGGCATGGACGAGCTGTACAAGT
ACTCAGATCTCGGAGGCGGGAGTATGGCTCCTCCGGCTCCTGGTCCGGCTTCTGGCGGCTCCGGGGAGGT
GGACGAGCTGTTCGACGTGAAGAACGCCTTCTACATTGGCAGCTACCAGCAGTGCATCAACGAGGCGCAG
CGGGTGAAGCCATCCAGCCCGGAGAGAGATGTGGAGCGGGATGTCTTCCTGTACAGAGCATACCTGGCCC
AGAGGAAGTACGGCGTGGTGCTGGACGAGATCAAGCCCTCCTCCGCCCCGGAGCTGCAGGCCGTGCGCAT
GTTTGCTGAGTACCTGGCCAGCCACAGCCGGCGGGATGCGATCGTGGCCGAGCTGGACCGGGAGATGAGC
CGGAGCGTGGATGTGACCAACACCACCTTCCTGCTCATGGCTGCCTCCATCTATTTCTACGACCAGAACC
CAGATGCTGCCCTGCGCACCCTTCACCAGGGGGACAGCCTGGAGTGCATGGCCATGACAGTGCAGATCCT
GCTGAAGCTTGACCGCCTGGACCTTGCCCGGAAGGAGCTGAAGAAGATGCAGGACCAGGACGAGGACGCT
ACGCTCACCCAGCTGGCCACCGCCTGGGTCAGCCTGGCTGCGGGAGGTGAGAAGCTCCAGGACGCCTACT
ACATCTTCCAGGAGATGGCCGACAAGTGTTCGCCGACCCTGCTGCTGCTCAATGGGCAGGCAGCCTGCCA
CATGGCGCAGGGCCGCTGGGAGGCTGCTGAGGGCGTACTGCAGGAGGCACTGGACAAGGACAGCGGCCAC
CCTGAGACGCTGATAAACCTCGTTGTCCTGTCCCAACACCTGGGCAAGCCTCCTGAGGTGACAAACCGCT
ACCTGTCCCAGCTGAAGGACGCCCACAGGTCGCACCCCTTCATCAAGGAGTACCGGGCCAAGGAGAACGA
CTTTGACCGGCTGGTGCTGCAGTATGCCCCCAGCGCCTGAACGGTACCGCGGGCCCGGGATCCACCGGAT
CTAGATAACTGATCATAATCAGCCATACCACATTTGTAGAGGTTTTACTTGCTTTAAAAAACCTCCCACA
CCTCCCCCTGAACCTGAAACATAAAATGAATGCAATTGTTGTTGTTAACTTGTTTATTGCAGCTTATAAT
GGTTACAAATAAAGCAATAGCATCACAAATTTCACAAATAAAGCATTTTTTTCACTGCATTCTAGTTGTG
GTTTGTCCAAACTCATCAATGTATCTTAACGCGTAAATTGTAAGCGTTAATATTTTGTTAAAATTCGCGT
TAAATTTTTGTTAAATCAGCTCATTTTTTAACCAATAGGCCGAAATCGGCAAAATCCCTTATAAATCAAA
AGAATAGACCGAGATAGGGT
[37 nt withheld, positions 2681-2717]
AAAGAACGTGGACTCCAACGTCAAAGG
[49 nt withheld, positions 2745-2793]
T
[91 nt withheld, positions 2795-2885]
G
[124 nt withheld, positions 2887-3010]
CAGGTGGCACTTTTCGGGGAAATGTGCGCGGAACCCCTATTTGTTTATTTTTCTAAATACATTCAAATAT
GTATCCGCTCATGAGACAATAACCCTGATAAATGCTTCAATAATATTGAAAAAGGAAGAGTCCTGAGGCG
GAAAGAACCAGCTGTGGAATGTGTGTCAGTTAGGGTGTGGAAAGTCCCCAGGCTCCCCAGCAGGCAGAAG
TATGCAAAGCATGCATCTCAATTAGTCAGCAACCAGGTGTGGAAAGTCCCCAGGCTCCCCAGCAGGCAGA
AGTATGCAAAGCATGCATCTCAATTAGTCAGCAACCATAGTCCCGCCCCTAACTCCGCCCATCCCGCCCC
TAACTCCGCCCAGTTCCGCCCATTCTCCGCCCCATGGCTGACTAATTTTTTTTATTTATGCAGAGGCCGA
GGCCGCCTCGGCCTCTGAGCTATTCCAGAAGTAGTGAGGAGGCTTTTTTGGAGGCCTAGGCTTTTGCAAA
GATCGATCAAGAGACAGGATGAGGATCGTTTCGCATGATTGAACAAGATGGATTGCACGCAGGTTCTCCG
GCCGCTTGGGTGGAGAGGCTATTCGGCTATGACTGGGCACAACAGACAATCGGCTGCTCTGATGCCGCCG
TGTTCCGGCTGTCAGCGCAGGGGCGCCCGGTTCTTTTTGTCAAGACCGACCTGTCCGGTGCCCTGAATGA
ACTGCAAGACGAGGCAGCGCGGCTATCGTGGCTGGCCACGACGGGCGTTCCTTGCGCAGCTGTGCTCGAC
GTTGTCACTGAAGCGGGAAGGGACTGGCTGCTATTGGGCGAAGTGCCGGGGCAGGATCTCCTGTCATCTC
ACCTTGCTCCTGCCGAGAAAGTATCCATCATGGCTGATGCAATGCGGCGGCTGCATACGCTTGATCCGGC
TACCTGCCCATTCGACCACCAAGCGAAACATCGCATCGAGCGAGCACGTACTCGGATGGAAGCCGGTCTT
GTCGATCAGGATGATCTGGACGAAGAGCATCAGGGGCTCGCGCCAGCCGAACTGTTCGCCAGGCTCAAGG
CGAGCATGCCCGACGGCGAGGATCTCGTCGTGACCCATGGCGATGCCTGCTTGCCGAATATCATGGTGGA
AAATGGCCGCTTTTCTGGATTCATCGACTGTGGCCGGCTGGGTGTGGCGGACCGCTATCAGGACATAGCG
TTGGCTACCCGTGATATTGCTGAAGAGCTTGGCGGCGAATGGGCTGACCGCTTCCTCGTGCTTTACGGTA
TCGCCGCTCCCGATTCGCAGCGCATCGCCTTCTATCGCCTTCTTGACGAGTTCTTCTGAGCGGGACTCTG
GGGTTCGAAATGACCGACCAAGCGACGCCCAACCTGCCATCACGAGATTTCGATTCCACCGCCGCCTTCT
ATGAAAGGTTGGGCTTCGGAATCGTTTTCCGGGACGCCGGCTGGATGATCCTCCAGCGCGGGGATCTCAT
GCTGGAGTTCTTCGCCCACCCTAGGGGGAGGCTAACTGAAACACGGAAGGAGACAATACCGGAAGGAACC
CGCGCTATGACGGCAATAAAAAGACAGAATAAAACGCACGGTGTTGGGTCGTTTGTTCATAAACGCGGGG
TTCGGTCCCAGGGCTGGCACTCTGTCGATACCCCACCGAGACCCCATTGGGGCCAATACGCCCGCGTTTC
TTCCTTTTCCCCACCCCACCCCCCAAGTTCGGGTGAAGGCCCAGGGCTCGCAGCCAACGTCGGGGCGGCA
GGCCCTGCCATAGCCTCAGGTTACTCATATATACTTTAGATTGATTTAAAACTTCATTTTTAATTTAAAA
GGATCTAGGTGAAGATCCTTTTTGATAATCTCATGACCAAAATCCCTTAACGTGAGTTTTCGTTCCACTG
AGCGTCAGACCCCGTAGAAAAGATCAAAGGATCTTCTTGAGATCCTTTTTTTCTGCGCGTAATCTGCTGC
TTGCAAACAAAAAAACCACCGCTACCAGCGGTGGTTTGTTTGCCGGATCAAGAGCTACCAACTCTTTTTC
CGAAGGTAACTGGCTTCAGCAGAGCGCAGATACCAAATACTGTTCTTCTAGTGTAGCCGTAGTTAGGCCA
CCACTTCAAGAACTCTGTAGCACCGCCTACATACCTCGCTCTGCTAATCCTGTTACCAGTGGCTGCTGCC
AGTGGCGATAAGTCGTGTCTTACCGGGTTGGACTCAAGACGATAGTTACCGGATAAGGCGCAGCGGTCGG
GCTGAACGGGGGGTTCGTGCACACAGCCCAGCTTGGAGCGAACGACCTACACCGAACTGAGATACCTACA
GCGTGAGCTATGAGAAAGCGCCACGCTTCCCGAAGGGAGAAAGGCGGACAGGTATCCGGTAAGCGGCAGG
GTCGGAACAGGAGAGCGCACGAGGGAGCTTCCAGGGGGAAACGCCTGGTATCTTTATAGTCCTGTCGGGT
TTCGCCACCTCTGACTTGAGCGTCGATTTTTGTGATGCTCGTCAGGGGGGCGGAGCCTATGGAAAAACGC
CAGCAACGCGGCCTTTTTACGGTTCCTGGCCTTTTGCTGGCCTTTTGCTCACATGTTCTTTCCTGCGTTA
TCCCCTGATTCTGTGGATAACCGTATTACCGCCATGCAT
Features (pLannotate 1.2.2; 15 found; start..end, strand, type, name):
     61..364     +  enhancer       CMV enhancer: human cytomegalovirus immediate early enhancer
    365..568     +  promoter       CMV promoter: human cytomegalovirus (CMV) immediate early promoter
    613..1329    +  CDS            EGFP: EGFP is a basic (constitutively fluorescent) green fluorescent protein published in 1996, derived from Aequorea victoria. It is reported to be a rapidly-maturing weak dimer with moderate acid sensitivity.
   1354..2277    +  CDS            COPE: COPE_BOVIN - Also known as COPE1. Experimental evidence at protein level: Swiss-Prot protein existence level 1. The coatomer is a cytosolic protein complex that binds to dilysine motifs and reversibly associates with Golgi non-clathrin- coated vesicles, which further mediate biosynthetic protein transport from the ER, via the Golgi up to the trans Golgi network. The coatomer complex is required for budding from Golgi membranes, and is essential for the retrograde Golgi-to-ER transport of dilysine-tagged proteins. In mammals, the coatomer can only be recruited by membranes associated with ADP-r
   2281..2308    +  misc_feature   MCS (fragment): multiple cloning site
   2320..2404    +  CDS            large T antigen (fragment): large T antigen from SV40 (simian virus 40)
   2427..2548    +  polyA_signal   SV40 poly(A) signal: SV40 polyadenylation signal
   2582..3010    -  rep_origin     f1 ori (sequence partly withheld): f1 bacteriophage origin of replication; arrow indicates direction of (+) strand synthesis
   3037..3141    +  promoter       AmpR promoter: bla
   3143..3500    +  promoter       SV40 promoter: SV40 enhancer and early promoter
   3535..4329    +  CDS            NeoR/KanR: aminoglycoside phosphotransferase from Tn5; aph(3')-II (or nptII); confers resistance to neomycin, kanamycin, and G418 (Geneticin®)
   4350..4502    +  CDS            ble (fragment): BLE_KLEPN - Experimental evidence at protein level: Swiss-Prot protein existence level 1. Binding protein with a strong affinity to the bleomycin family of antibiotics. Binds to CL990; an antimitotic-antibiotic compound. From Klebsiella pneumoniae.
   4561..4608    +  polyA_signal   HSV TK poly(A) signal: herpes simplex virus thymidine kinase polyadenylation signal (Cole and Stacy, 1985)
   4699..4715    -  polyA_signal   bGH poly(A) signal (fragment): bovine growth hormone polyadenylation signal
   4937..5525    +  rep_origin     ori: high-copy-number ColE1/pMB1/pBR322/pUC origin of replication
