[The description below was written by a language model from this plasmid's Addgene catalogue record and pLannotate feature annotations shown in this document.]
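Description:
EpsilonCOP EGFP is a mammalian expression plasmid built on the Clontech pEGFP-C3 backbone that produces bovine epsilon-COP (COPE) fused to enhanced green fluorescent protein. In the roughly 5.6 kb sequenced record, the human cytomegalovirus immediate-early enhancer and promoter drive an EGFP coding sequence that is followed, after a short linker region, by the COPE open reading frame. The fluorescent protein therefore sits at the N-terminus of epsilon-COP, as expected for a C-series EGFP vector, despite the order of words in the plasmid name. A remnant of the multiple cloning site follows the insert, and the transcript is terminated by the SV40 polyadenylation signal. The short large T antigen fragment annotated there is simply part of that SV40-derived region.

The plasmid is propagated in E. coli through a high-copy ColE1/pUC-type origin and selected with kanamycin. The single Tn5 aminoglycoside phosphotransferase gene (NeoR/KanR) is preceded by both a bacterial bla-type promoter and the SV40 enhancer/early promoter and is followed by the HSV TK polyadenylation signal. The same marker therefore gives kanamycin resistance in bacteria and can support G418 selection of transfected mammalian cells. An f1 origin is also present, which allows single-stranded DNA production. The small ble and bGH poly(A) fragments in the annotation appear to be backbone remnants or partial matches rather than functional elements.

Epsilon-COP is a subunit of coatomer, the cytosolic COPI coat complex involved in vesicle budding from Golgi membranes and in retrograde Golgi-to-ER transport. The stated purpose is simply expression of epsilon-COP. The GFP fusion is suited to fluorescence imaging of COPI localisation and dynamics in cells, in keeping with the associated study of Golgi structure and ER export.
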