Addgene plasmid #128151: EpsilonCOP EGFP
Purpose: Expression of epsilon COP
Depositing lab: Jennifer Lippincott-Schwartz. Depositing organization: National Institute of Child Health and Human Development (NICHD). Publication: Maintenance of Golgi structure and function depends on the integrity of ER export. Ward TH, Polishchuk RS, Caplan S, Hirschberg K, Lippincott-Schwartz J. J Cell Biol. 2001 Nov 12;155(4):557-70. doi: 10.1083/jcb.200107045. Epub 2001 Nov 12. PubMed 11706049.
Backbone
  Vector backbone: pEGFP-C3
  Backbone manufacturer: Clontech
  Vector type: Mammalian Expression
Growth in bacteria
  Bacterial resistance: Kanamycin, 50 μg/mL
  Growth temperature: 37°C
  Growth strain: DH5alpha
  Copy number: Unknown
Gene/Insert
  Gene/Insert name: epsilon COP
  Species: B. taurus (bovine)
  Entrez Gene: COPE
  Cloning method: Unknown
Resource information
  A portion of this plasmid was derived from a plasmid made by: Bovine COP cDNA from F. Wieland, EMBL, Heidelberg, Germany.
Terms and licenses: Academic/Nonprofit Terms; Industry Terms: Not Available to Industry
How to cite: EpsilonCOP EGFP was a gift from Jennifer Lippincott-Schwartz (Addgene plasmid # 128151 ; http://n2t.net/addgene:128151 ; RRID:Addgene_128151)
